>Addgene plasmid #246594 | pSYL018 | addgene full sequence | sequence record 490610 | Addgene NGS Result
TGAGATCCTTTTTTTCTGCGCGTAATCTGCTGCTTGCAAACAAAAAAACCACCGCTACCAGCGGTGGTTT
GTTTGCCGGATCAAGAGCTACCACCTCTTTTTCCGAAGGTAACTGGCTTCAGCAGAGCGCAGATACCAAA
TACTGTCCTTCTAGTGTAGCCGTAGTTAGGCCACCACTTCAAGAACTCTGTAGCACCGCCTACATACCTC
GCTCTGCTAATCCTGTTACCAGTGGCTGCTGCCAGTGGCGATAAGTCGTGTCTTACCGGGTTGGACTCAA
GACGATAGTTACCGGATAAGGCGCAGCGGTCGGGCTGAACGGGGGGTTCGTGCACACAGCCCAGCTTGGA
GCGAACGACCTACACCGAACTGAGATACCTACAGCGTGAGCTATGAGAAAGCGCCACGCTTCCCGAAGGG
AGAAAGGCGGACAGGTATCCGGTAAGCGGCAGGGTCGGAACAGGAGAGCGCACGAGGGAGCTTCCAGGGG
GAAACGCCTGGTATCTTTATAGTCCTGTCGGGTTTCGCCACCTCTGACTTGAGCGTCGATTTTTGTGATG
CTCGTCAGGGGGGCGGAGCCTATGGAAAAACGCCAGCAACGCGGCCTTTTTACGGTTCCTGGCCTTTTGC
TGGCCTTTTGCTCACATGTTCTTTCCTGCGTTATCCCCTGATTCTGTGGATAACCGTATTACCGCCTTTG
AGTGAGCTGATACCGCTCGCCGCAGCCGAACGACCGAGCGCAGCGAGTCAGTGAGCGAGGAAGCGGAAGA
GCGCCTGATGCGGTATTTTCTCCTTACGCATCTGTGCGGTATTTCACACCGCATATGGTGCACTCTCAGT
ACAATCTGCTCTGATGCCGCATAGTTAAGCCAGTATACACTCCGCTATCGCTACGTGACTGGGTCATGGC
TGCGCCCCGACACCCGCCAACACCCGCTGACGCGCCCTGACGGGCTTGTCTGCTCCCGGCATCCGCTTAC
AGACAAGCTGTGACCGTCTCCGGGAGCTGCATGTGTCAGAGGTTTTCACCGTCATCACCGAAACGCGCGA
GGCAGCTGCGGTAAAGCTCATCAGCGTGGTCGTGAAGCGATTCACAGATGTCTGCCTGTTCATCCGCGTC
CAGCTCGTTGAGTTTCTCCAGAAGCGTTAATGTCTGGCTTCTGATAAAGCGGGCCATGTTAAGGGCGGTT
TTTTCCTGTTTGGTCACTGATGCCTCCGTGTAAGGGGGATTTCTGTTCATGGGGGTAATGATACCGATGA
AACGAGAGAGGATGCTCACGATACGGGTTACTGATGATGAACAAGAGGACATCCGGTCAAATAAAACGAA
AGGCTCAGTCGAAAGACTGGGCCTTTCGTTTTGCTGAGGAGACTTAGGGACCCTGGTCTCTGGGTATGCA
ACAGCTCTACCAACCGTTCCGACCACCGTCATCTCCCATTCCAACCCAATTCCGTTCACTCGACTCCGCC
GGTAAAATCGAAATCCTCGCCGGTCGAATGGCTCTCTGGTTCGAATACGCACCTCTTATCTCTTCTCTTT
ACACCGATGGTTTCACTCCTCCAACCATCGAAGAATTCACCGGAATCTCAAGCTTCGAACAGAACCGTTT
AATCGTCGGTGCGCAAGTTCGTGACTCAATTCTTCAATCTATCCATGAACCGGAACTTATTTCTGCGTTC
GACACCGGTGGTGCAGAGCTTCTATACGAAATTCGTCTCCTTAGCACCACGCAGCGTGTTGCAGCCGCCA
CATTCATCATTGATCGTAATATTGATTCGAAAGGAGCACAGGATTTGGTACGAGCCATCAAGGATTATCC
TAACCGTCGTGGAGACGTTGGATGGTTGGATTTTGATTACAACTTACCAGGAGATTGTCTTTCATTCTTG
TATTACAGGCAGAGCAGAGAGAATAAGAATCCATCGGATCAGAGAACCTCGATGCTTCTACAAGCATTGG
GGGTTGCAGAATCAGAAAAGGCTAAGAACAGGTTGAACACAGAGCTATACGGGGACAAGGAAGCAGAGAA
GGAGAAGGAGAAGAAGAAGAAGGAAGAGGAAGTCAAAGCTATTCGGATTCCAGTGGTGAGGCTTAAGTTT
GGAGAAGTAGCAGAAGCGACCTCGGTGGTAGTTTTACCGGTTTGTAAAGCAGAGGAAGGGGAAAAGAAGA
TTCTTGAAGCTCCAATGGAGATCATAGCCGGAGGGGATTTTAAGGTGGTTGAGGCGGAGAAAGGATGGAA
GAGATGGGTAGTGCTTCCGTCGTGGTACCCAGTGGCAGCCATTGGGAAAGGCGGTGTGGCGGTTTCTTTC
AGGGATGATAGAAAAGTGCTGCCTTGGGATGGAAAGGAGGAGCCTTTACTGGTAGTGGCCGATAGGGTGA
GGAATGTTGTGGAGGCTGATGACGGGTATTATCTCGTGGTGGCTGAGAACGGACTTAAGCTAGAGAAAGG
ATCAGATTTGAAGGCGAGAGAGGTGAAGGAGAGTTTAGGGATGGTTGTTTTGGTGGTGGGGCCGCCAAGA
GAAGATGATGATGATTGGCAGACAAGTCATCAGAACTGGGACTGAATTAAGAGACCATTAACGGCACTCC
TCAGCAAATATAATGACCCTCTTGATAACCCAAGAGGGCATTTTTTAATGCCCATGGCGTTTATTTGCCG
ACTACCTTGGTGATCTCGCCTTTCACGTAGTGGACAAATTCTTCCAACTGATCTGCGCGCGAGGCCAAGC
GATCTTCTTCTTGTCCAAGATAAGCCTGTCTAGCTTCAAGTATGACGGGCTGATACTGGGCCGGCAGGCG
CTCCATTGCCCAGTCGGCAGCGACATCCTTCGGCGCGATTTTGCCGGTTACTGCGCTGTACCAAATGCGG
GACAACGTAAGCACTACATTTCGCTCATCTCCAGCCCAGTCGGGCGGCGAGTTCCATAGCGTTAAGGTTT
CATTTAGCGCCTCAAATAGATCCTGTTCAGGAACCGGATCAAAGAGTTCCTCCGCCGCTGGACCTACCAA
GGCAACGCTATGTTCTCTTGCTTTTGTCAGCAAGATAGCCAGATCAATGTCGATCGTGGCTGGCTCGAAG
ATACCTGCAAGAATGTCATTGCGCTGCCATTCTCCAAATTGCAGTTCGCGCTTAGCTGGATAACGCCACG
GAATGATGTCGTCGTGCACAACAATGGTGACTTCTACAGCGCGGAGAATCTCGCTCTCTCCAGGGGAAGC
CGAAGTTTCCAAAAGGTCGTTGATCAAAGCTCGCCGCGTTGTTTCATCAAGCCTTACGGTCACCGTAACC
AGCAAATCAATATCACTGTGTGGCTTCAGGCCGCCATCCACTGCGGAGCCGTACAAATGTACGGCCAGCA
ACGTCGGTTCGAGATGGCGCTCGATGACGCCAACTACCTCTGATAGTTGAGTCGATACTTCGGCGATCAC
CGCTTCCCTCATACTCTTCCTTTTTCAATATTATTGAAGCATTTATCAGGGTTATTGTCTCATGAGCGGA
TACATATTTGAATGTATTTAGAAAAATAGGCCAAATAGGCCGT
Features (pLannotate 1.2.2; 8 found; start..end, strand, type, name):
    774..914     -  misc_feature   bom: basis of mobility region from pBR322
   1016..1207    -  CDS            rop: Rop protein, which maintains plasmids at low copy number; rop
   1248..1304    +  CDS            mbeC (fragment): MBEC_ECOLX - Experimental evidence at protein level: Swiss-Prot protein existence level 1. Required for efficient mobilization of ColE1 plasmid and is thus essential to promote the specific transfer of the plasmid during conjugation. Probably functions by inducing DNA bending, helping the MbeA relaxase to melt the DNA around the nic site and cleave the phosphodiester bond. Binds specifically double-stranded DNA (dsDNA) containing the ColE1 oriT but does not recognize the inverted repeat (IR). From Escherichia coli.
   1318..1362    +  terminator     rrnB T1 terminator: transcription terminator T1 from the E. coli rrnB gene
   1399..2562    +  CDS            RAF1.2 (fragment): RAF2_ARATH - Experimental evidence at protein level: Swiss-Prot protein existence level 1. Required for assembly or stability of RuBisCO. Acts at a postchaperonin step to fold and/or assemble the large subunit (rbcL) into RuBisCO. RAF1 brackets an rbcL dimer (rbcL(2)), leading to rbcL(8)-RAF1(4) complex formation. In the next step, RBCS displaces RAF1, thus resulting in holoenzyme formation. From Arabidopsis thaliana (Mouse-ear cress).
   2654..3442    -  CDS            aadA: S3AD_ECOLX - Experimental evidence at protein level: Swiss-Prot protein existence level 1. Mediates bacterial resistance to the antibiotics streptomycin and spectinomycin. From Escherichia coli.
   3443..3514    -  promoter       AmpR promoter: bla
   3543..588     +  rep_origin     ori (across the origin): high-copy-number ColE1/pMB1/pBR322/pUC origin of replication
