[The description below was written by a language model from this plasmid's Addgene catalogue record and pLannotate feature annotations shown in this document.]
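Description:
pSYL018 is a small (about 3.5 kb) bacterial plasmid built on a ColE1-type backbone. It carries an evolved variant of the Arabidopsis thaliana Rubisco assembly chaperone Raf1 and serves as the template for cloning site-saturation mutagenesis libraries. It replicates in E. coli from a ColE1/pMB1-family origin and is catalogued as high copy. The annotation, however, also detects a rop coding sequence, the pBR322 bom (basis of mobility) region and a short mbeC fragment, remnants of the natural ColE1/pBR322 lineage, and Rop normally acts to lower copy number. Selection is with spectinomycin, conferred by the aadA aminoglycoside adenylyltransferase gene, which is driven here by the bla (AmpR) promoter.

The insert, named AtRaf1 variant 2b, derives from locus AT3G04550 and carries eight substitutions: I90V, I127F, R139H, M243K, E275V, V334A, K411I and R432G. The feature table identifies it as a roughly 1.16 kb match to a fragment of Arabidopsis RAF1.2, so the plasmid may not encode the full-length precursor protein. Raf1 acts after the chaperonin step to help fold and assemble the Rubisco large subunit. It brackets large-subunit dimers until the small subunit displaces it to complete the holoenzyme. An rrnB T1 terminator lies just upstream of the coding sequence, where it would insulate the insert from read-through transcription coming from the backbone. No promoter for the Raf1 gene is annotated, and the record does not state which one drives it, although the plasmid is listed as a bacterial expression vector. The associated work concerns directed evolution of this plant chaperone toward altered client recognition, so this variant is a starting point for further randomisation of chosen positions.
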