Addgene plasmid #246594: pSYL018
Purpose: template plasmid for site-saturation mutagenesis library cloning
Depositing lab: Tina Wang. Depositing organization: University of Wisconsin, Madison. Publication: Directed evolution of a plant Rubisco chaperone with altered client recognition. Li S, Lee B, Lao Y, Lertwiriyapiti S, Huang X, Wang T. Proc Natl Acad Sci U S A. 2025 Sep 16;122(37):e2510701122. doi: 10.1073/pnas.2510701122. Epub 2025 Sep 11. PubMed 40932770.
Backbone
  Vector backbone: ColE1
  Vector type: Bacterial Expression
Growth in bacteria
  Bacterial resistance: Spectinomycin, 50 μg/mL
  Growth temperature: 37°C
  Growth strain: DH5alpha
  Copy number: High Copy
Gene/Insert
  Gene/Insert name: AtRaf1 variant 2b
  Species: A. thaliana (mustard weed)
  Mutation: AtRaf1I90V/I127F/R139H/M243K/E275V/V334A/K411I/R432G
  Entrez Gene: AT3G04550 (a.k.a. AT3G04550, F7O18.2, F7O18_2)
  Cloning method: Ligation Independent Cloning
Terms and licenses: Academic/Nonprofit Terms; Industry Terms: Not Available to Industry
How to cite: pSYL018 was a gift from Tina Wang (Addgene plasmid # 246594 ; http://n2t.net/addgene:246594 ; RRID:Addgene_246594)
